Addgene plasmid #104745: pUG-316
Purpose: Level 2 construct
Depositing lab: Marco Trujillo. Depositing organization: Leibniz Institute of Plant Biochemistry (IPB). Publication: UbiGate: a synthetic biology toolbox to analyse ubiquitination. Kowarschik K, Hoehenwarter W, Marillonnet S, Trujillo M. New Phytol. 2018 Mar;217(4):1749-1763. doi: 10.1111/nph.14900. Epub 2017 Nov 30. PubMed 29194629.
Backbone
  Vector backbone: pET-28GG
  Backbone size w/o insert (bp): 5190
  Vector type: Bacterial Expression
Growth in bacteria
  Bacterial resistance: Kanamycin, 50 μg/mL
  Growth temperature: 37°C
  Growth strain: DH5alpha
  Copy number: Low Copy
Gene/Insert
  Gene/Insert name: HIS-Ubq_UBA1_HA-UBC25_EL3 (alt name: AT4G05320,AT2G30110,AT3G15355)
  Species: A. thaliana (mustard weed)
  Insert size (bp): 5722
  Promoter: T7
  Tag / fusion protein: HIS-Ubq, HA-E2 (N terminal on insert)
  Cloning method: Restriction Enzyme; 5′ cloning site BpiI (destroyed during cloning); 3′ cloning site BpiI (destroyed during cloning)
  Sequencing primers: 5′ T7; 3′ T7 Terminal
Terms and licenses: Academic/Nonprofit Terms; Industry Terms: Not Available to Industry
How to cite: pUG-316 was a gift from Marco Trujillo (Addgene plasmid # 104745 ; http://n2t.net/addgene:104745 ; RRID:Addgene_104745)
