[The description below was written by a language model from this plasmid's Addgene catalogue record, the feature table of its GenBank file and pLannotate feature annotations shown in this document.]
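Description:
pUG-316 is a Level 2 assembly from the UbiGate toolbox, a Golden Gate-style modular cloning system for reconstituting and analysing ubiquitination. It is built in pET-28GG, a pET-28-derived bacterial expression backbone, and the insert was introduced through BpiI sites that were destroyed during cloning, as is typical of type IIS assembly. The plasmid is about 10.9 kb and is selected with kanamycin through the aph(3')-Ia gene. It replicates from a pBR322/ColE1-type origin accompanied by bom and rop, consistent with its low-copy listing. An f1 origin is also present, and the backbone carries lacI with its own promoter.

The payload is a roughly 5.7 kb polycistronic cassette of Arabidopsis thaliana genes. A single T7 promoter with an adjacent lac operator drives it, and a T7 terminator closes it, so expression depends on T7 RNA polymerase and is relieved by IPTG. The annotation shows three open reading frames in series, each preceded by its own T7 gene 10-type ribosome binding site. The first is His-tagged ubiquitin, the second is the E1 ubiquitin-activating enzyme UBA1, and the third is the E2 conjugating enzyme UBC25 with two tandem 3xHA blocks at its N terminus. Co-expression of these proteins supplies the upstream part of the ubiquitination cascade in E. coli, with the His and HA tags allowing detection or purification of ubiquitin and the E2.

The "EL3" element in the insert name is not defined in the record and is not annotated; it may be an assembly end-linker rather than a coding part. No E3 ligase or substrate appears in the annotations. The two sequence records differ by a few bases in length and in their numbering origin, but they describe the same architecture.
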