LOCUS       Exported 10908 bp ds-DNA circular SYN 13-MAY-2021
DEFINITION  Level 2 construct.
ACCESSION   .
VERSION     .
KEYWORDS    pUG-316
SOURCE      synthetic DNA construct
  ORGANISM  synthetic DNA construct
REFERENCE   1 (bases 1 to 10908)
  AUTHORS   Kowarschik K, Hoehenwarter W, Marillonnet S, Trujillo M
  TITLE     UbiGate: a synthetic biology toolbox to analyse ubiquitination.
  JOURNAL   New Phytol. 2018 Mar;217(4):1749-1763. doi: 10.1111/nph.14900. Epub
            2017 Nov 30.
  PUBMED    29194629
REFERENCE   2 (bases 1 to 10908)
  AUTHORS   .
  TITLE     Direct Submission
  JOURNAL   Exported May 13, 2021 from SnapGene Server 1.1.58
            http://www.snapgene.com
FEATURES             Location/Qualifiers
     source          1..10908
                     /organism="synthetic DNA construct"
                     /mol_type="other DNA"
     primer_bind     584..603
                     /label=LacI-R
                     /note="LacI, reverse primer"
     promoter        complement(623..700)
                     /gene="lacI"
                     /label=lacI promoter
     primer_bind     906..925
                     /label=pBRrevBam
                     /note="pBR322 vectors, tet region, downstream of BamHI,
                     reverse primer"
     primer_bind     1009..1028
                     /label=T7
                     /note="T7 promoter, forward primer"
     promoter        1009..1027
                     /label=T7 promoter
                     /note="promoter for bacteriophage T7 RNA polymerase"
     protein_bind    1028..1052
                     /label=lac operator
                     /bound_moiety="lac repressor encoded by lacI"
                     /note="The lac repressor binds to the lac operator to
                     inhibit transcription in E. coli. This inhibition can be
                     relieved by adding lactose or
                     isopropyl-beta-D-thiogalactopyranoside (IPTG)."
     CDS             1106..1123
                     /codon_start=1
                     /product="6xHis affinity tag"
                     /label=6xHis
                     /translation="HHHHHH"
     CDS             4671..4757
                     /codon_start=1
                     /product="three tandem HA epitope tags"
                     /label=3xHA
                     /translation="YPYDVPDYAGYPYDVPDYAGLYPYDVPDY"
     CDS             4734..4760
                     /codon_start=1
                     /product="HA (human influenza hemagglutinin) epitope tag"
                     /label=HA
                     /translation="YPYDVPDYA"
     CDS             4773..4859
                     /codon_start=1
                     /product="three tandem HA epitope tags"
                     /label=3xHA
                     /translation="YPYDVPDYAGYPYDVPDYAGLYPYDVPDY"
     CDS             4836..4862
                     /codon_start=1
                     /product="HA (human influenza hemagglutinin) epitope tag"
                     /label=HA
                     /translation="YPYDVPDYA"
     primer_bind     complement(6851..6869)
                     /label=T7 Term
                     /note="T7 terminator, reverse primer"
     terminator      6865..6912
                     /label=T7 terminator
                     /note="transcription terminator for bacteriophage T7 RNA
                     polymerase"
     rep_origin      6949..7404
                     /direction=RIGHT
                     /label=f1 ori
                     /note="f1 bacteriophage origin of replication; arrow
                     indicates direction of (+) strand synthesis"
     primer_bind     complement(7036..7055)
                     /label=F1ori-R
                     /note="F1 origin, reverse primer"
     primer_bind     7246..7267
                     /label=F1ori-F
                     /note="F1 origin, forward primer"
     CDS             complement(7496..8311)
                     /codon_start=1
                     /gene="aph(3')-Ia"
                     /product="aminoglycoside phosphotransferase"
                     /label=KanR
                     /note="confers resistance to kanamycin in bacteria or G418
                     (Geneticin(R)) in eukaryotes"
                     /translation="MSHIQRETSCSRPRLNSNMDADLYGYKWARDNVGQSGATIYRLYG
                     KPDAPELFLKHGKGSVANDVTDEMVRLNWLTEFMPLPTIKHFIRTPDDAWLLTTAIPGK
                     TAFQVLEEYPDSGENIVDALAVFLRRLHSIPVCNCPFNSDRVFRLAQAQSRMNNGLVDA
                     SDFDDERNGWPVEQVWKEMHKLLPFSPDSVVTHGDFSLDNLIFDEGKLIGCIDVGRVGI
                     ADRYQDLAILWNCLGEFSPSLQKRLFQKYGIDNPDMNKLQFHLMLDEFF"
     primer_bind     8219..8238
                     /label=Kan-R
                     /note="Kanamycin resistance gene, reverse primer"
     primer_bind     8303..8322
                     /label=pENTR-R
                     /note="pENTR vectors, reverse primer"
     rep_origin      8433..9021
                     /direction=RIGHT
                     /label=ori
                     /note="high-copy-number ColE1/pMB1/pBR322/pUC origin of
                     replication"
     primer_bind     8922..8941
                     /label=pBR322ori-F
                     /note="pBR322 origin, forward primer"
     primer_bind     9175..9192
                     /label=L4440
                     /note="L4440 vector, forward primer"
     misc_feature    9207..9346
                     /label=bom
                     /note="basis of mobility region from pBR322"
     primer_bind     complement(9272..9291)
                     /label=pRS-marker
                     /note="pRS vectors, use to sequence yeast selectable
                     marker"
     primer_bind     9432..9454
                     /label=pGEX 3'
                     /note="pGEX vectors, reverse primer"
     CDS             complement(9448..9639)
                     /codon_start=1
                     /gene="rop"
                     /product="Rop protein, which maintains plasmids at low copy
                     number"
                     /label=rop
                     /translation="MTKQEKTALNMARFIRSQTLTLLEKLNELDADEQADICESLHDHA
                     DELYRSCLARFGDDGENL"
     CDS             complement(10448..622)
                     /codon_start=1
                     /gene="lacI"
                     /product="lac repressor"
                     /label=lacI
                     /note="The lac repressor binds to the lac operator to
                     inhibit transcription in E. coli. This inhibition can be
                     relieved by adding lactose or
                     isopropyl-beta-D-thiogalactopyranoside (IPTG)."
                     /translation="MKPVTLYDVAEYAGVSYQTVSRVVNQASHVSAKTREKVEAAMAEL
                     NYIPNRVAQQLAGKQSLLIGVATSSLALHAPSQIVAAIKSRADQLGASVVVSMVERSGV
                     EACKAAVHNLLAQRVSGLIINYPLDDQDAIAVEAACTNVPALFLDVSDQTPINSIIFSH
                     EDGTRLGVEHLVALGHQQIALLAGPLSSVSARLRLAGWHKYLTRNQIQPIAEREGDWSA
                     MSGFQQTMQMLNEGIVPTAMLVANDQMALGAMRAITESGLRVGADISVVGYDDTEDSSC
                     YIPPLTTIKQDFRLLGQTSVDRLLQLSQGQAVKGNQLLPVSLVKRKTTLAPNTQTASPR
                     ALADSLMQLARQVSRLESGQ"
ORIGIN
        1 tgcgagtgag atatttatgc cagccagcca gacgcagacg cgccgagaca gaacttaatg
       61 ggcccgctaa cagcgcgatt tgctggtgac ccaatgcgac cagatgctcc acgcccagtc
      121 gcgtaccgtc ctcatgggag aaaataatac tgttgatggg tgtctggtca gagacatcaa
      181 gaaataacgc cggaacatta gtgcaggcag cttccacagc aatggcatcc tggtcatcca
      241 gcggatagtt aatgatcagc ccactgacgc gttgcgcgag aagattgtgc accgccgctt
      301 tacaggcttc gacgccgctt cgttctacca tcgacaccac cacgctggca cccagttgat
      361 cggcgcgaga tttaatcgcc gcgacaattt gcgacggcgc gtgcagggcc agactggagg
      421 tggcaacgcc aatcagcaac gactgtttgc ccgccagttg ttgtgccacg cggttgggaa
      481 tgtaattcag ctccgccatc gccgcttcca ctttttcccg cgttttcgca gaaacgtggc
      541 tggcctggtt caccacgcgg gaaacggtct gataagagac accggcatac tctgcgacat
      601 cgtataacgt tactggtttc acattcacca ccctgaattg actctcttcc gggcgctatc
      661 atgccatacc gcgaaaggtt ttgcgccatt cgatggtgtc cgggatctcg acgctctccc
      721 ttatgcgact cctgcattag gaagcagccc agtagtaggt tgaggccgtt gagcaccgcc
      781 gccgcaagga atggtgcatg caaggagatg gcgcccaaca gtcccccggc cacggggcct
      841 gccaccatac ccacgccgaa acaagcgctc atgagcccga agtggcgagc ccgatcttcc
      901 ccatcggtga tgtcggcgat ataggcgcca gcaaccgcac ctgtggcgcc ggtgatgccg
      961 gccacgatgc gtccggcgta gaggatcgag atctcgatcc cgcgaaatta atacgactca
     1021 ctatagggga attgtgagcg gataacaatt cccctctaga aataattttg ccttaacttt
     1081 aagaaggaga tataccatgg gcagccacca ccaccaccac cacagcggaa tgcagatctt
     1141 tgttaagact ctcaccggaa agacaatcac cctagaggtg gaaagctccg acaccatcga
     1201 caacgttaag gccaagatcc aggataagga gggcattcct ccggatcagc agaggcttat
     1261 tttcgccggc aagcagctag aggatggccg tacgttggct gattacaata tccagaagga
     1321 atccaccctc cacttggtcc tcaggctccg tggtggttaa gcttgcaatt aactttaaga
     1381 aggagatata caatgcttca caagcgagct agtgaagcta acgataagaa cgataatacc
     1441 atcatcggtt ccgatttagc atcatctaag aaacgccgta tcgatttcac tgaatcttcg
     1501 tctgataagt catcttcgat tttagcttct ggtagtagca ggggttttca cggcgatagc
     1561 gtcgttcagc aaatcgacat ggcttttggt aattcgaacc gtcaggagat tgatgaagat
     1621 ctgcacagtc gccagctcgc cgtctatggt cgtgagacta tgaggcgtct ctttgcttcc
     1681 aatgttctca tctcggggat gcacggtctt ggtgccgaga ttgccaagaa tcttatactt
     1741 gctggtgtga agtctgtgac cttgcatgat gaaagagttg tagagctatg ggacttatca
     1801 agcaactttg ttttctcgga ggatgatgtt ggcaagaata gagcagatgc ttctgttcag
     1861 aagttacagg atcttaacaa tgctgtggtt gtctctagct tgaccaaaag cttaaacaaa
     1921 gaggatcttt ctggcttcca ggttgttgta ttctctgaca taagcatgga aagagcaatc
     1981 gaatttgatg actattgtca cagccatcag cctcctatcg cttttgtcaa ggctgatgtc
     2041 aggggtcttt tcggctctgt cttttgtgat tttgggcctg aatttgcggt tcttgatgtt
     2101 gatggagagg aaccccatac aggcatcatt gcgtctatct ctaatgagaa ccaggcattt
     2161 atttcctgtg tcgacgatga gaggcttgag tttgaagatg gtgacctagt tgttttctca
     2221 gaagttgagg gtatgacaga attgaatgat gggaaaccaa ggaagataaa aagtacacgg
     2281 ccatattcat tcacccttga tgaggacact actaactatg gaacatatgt gaagggtggt
     2341 attgtcactc aagtgaaaca gccaaagtta ctgaatttca agccattgag ggaagcgctt
     2401 aaggatccag gggattttct atttagtgat ttctctaagt ttgatcggcc tccactcctt
     2461 cacttagcat tccaggcact tgatcatttt aaagctgaag ctggcagatt tcctgttgct
     2521 ggctcagaag aggacgctca gaagcttata tcgattgcca cagccatcaa taccgggcag
     2581 ggtgatttaa aggtggagaa tgttgatcag aagcttctaa gacacttttc ctttggagcc
     2641 aaggctgtcc tgaatcctat ggctgcaatg tttggcggta ttgttggaca ggaggttgtt
     2701 aaagcttgct ctggaaaatt tcatcctctc ttccagtttt tctactttga ttcagtggag
     2761 tcactcccct ctgaacctgt ggactcgagt gactttgcac caagaaacag ccggtatgat
     2821 gcccaaatat ctgtatttgg ggccaagttc cagaagaaac ttgaagatgc taaagttttc
     2881 acagtagggt ctggtgctct tggctgtgag ttcttgaaaa atttggctct gatgggggtt
     2941 tcttgtggaa gccaagggaa gctgacagtg acagatgatg atatcattga gaagagtaac
     3001 ctcagtcgtc aatttctgtt ccgtgactgg aacattggac aggctaaatc cacagttgct
     3061 gcttcggctg ctgctgttat aaatcctcgc ttcaacattg aggccctgca aaaccgtgtt
     3121 ggcgcggaga ctgagaatgt atttgacgat gccttctggg agaacttaac tgttgtcgtc
     3181 aatgcactgg ataatgttaa tgcgaggctc tatgttgatt cgaggtgctt gtatttccag
     3241 aagcctctcc ttgagtctgg aactcttggt acaaagtgca acacacagtc ggttatccca
     3301 catctaactg aaaattacgg tgcctcaagg gacccaccag agaaacaggc ccccatgtgt
     3361 acagtgcatt ccttcccgca taacattgat cactgtttaa cttgggctcg ctctgagttt
     3421 gagggtctgc tggagaaaac tcccgctgaa gtgaatgcat atctttctag cccagttgag
     3481 tacactaact caatgatgag tgctggtgat gctcaggcga gggacacatt ggagaggatt
     3541 gttgagtgcc ttgaaaagga gaagtgtgaa accttccaag actgcttaac ctgggcacga
     3601 ctgaggtttg aggattactt tgtgaaccgt gtcaagcaat tgatatacac atttcctgaa
     3661 gatgctgcga ctagtaccgg agctccattc tggtctgctc caaaaagatt ccctcgtcca
     3721 ctccagtact cgtcgtccga cccaagtctc cttaacttta tcacagcgac tgctatttta
     3781 cgagcagaga catttgggat cccgatacct gagtggacta agaacccaaa ggaagcagca
     3841 gaagctgttg acagagtgat agtcccagac tttgagccaa ggcaagatgc aaagattgtg
     3901 actgatgaga aagctaccac tttaaccact gcttcggtgg acgacgctgc agtcatcgac
     3961 gatctcattg ctaagatcga ccagtgtagg cataacttgt cgccagactt caggatgaaa
     4021 cctattcagt tcgaaaagga tgatgataca aactatcaca tggatgtgat agcaggacta
     4081 gccaacatga gggcgagaaa ttacagcatc cctgaagtgg acaagctgaa agcaaagttc
     4141 atagcaggga gaatcatccc agccattgcg acttcaacag ccatggctac tgggctggtc
     4201 tgcctcgagc tgtacaaggt ccttgatgga ggacataaag tggaagctta cagaaacaca
     4261 tttgccaacc tggcacttcc actattctcc atggctgaac cacttccacc aaaggtggtg
     4321 aagcaccgtg acatggcttg gacagtttgg gacagatggg ttctcaaggg aaacccaact
     4381 cttcgtgagg tgttgcagtg gctggaggac aaagggctta gcgcatacag catctcttgt
     4441 ggaagctgtc tactgttcaa cagtatgttc acaaggcaca aggagaggat ggacaagaag
     4501 gttgtggatc tcgctcggga tgttgcgaaa gtcgagttac cgccttatcg caaccatctt
     4561 gatgtagtgg tggcttgtga ggatgaagat gacaatgacg tcgatattcc tctcgtctct
     4621 atctacttca ggtgagctta ctattaactt taagaaggag atataccatg tacccatacg
     4681 atgttcctga ctatgcgggc tatccctatg acgtcccgga ctatgcagga ttgtatccat
     4741 atgacgttcc agattacgcc actagagctg cttacccata cgatgttcct gactatgcgg
     4801 gctatcccta tgacgtcccg gactatgcag gattgtatcc atatgacgtt ccagattacg
     4861 caatggagcc caacgtagtg gagatcgcta ctcctcctgc cgcttcttgc tcgagaattc
     4921 gaacgccaac aaaggctgaa actccagaag tgattgatgt ggaggaatat gatttgcaaa
     4981 acggtggtgt tcctaatggc aacaatgttg attataagaa caaagggaag gctatagact
     5041 ttgattccat gtcttacggt gactatggtg aagaagatga gtatgctgtg ggatctcctg
     5101 gtgatgatta tggttatcct gaatcatctc cactatcaaa tagtttgtta gacccagagt
     5161 ctttgatcta tgaggacgac gaaaactatt ccgaacaata tgactttgaa atggaggcgg
     5221 agcctgataa ttactccatg tatcaagacc ttttcgatgg taaggatatc ccaactggtg
     5281 tggaggtttc aatggattgg tttccaaatt cagctgacaa ggaatcagcg agtagtagca
     5341 aatcgtctca tgctaataac gggaataaca gttccaagaa agcaacaaaa gcaagtggaa
     5401 tccattctca attttcttca gatatggaaa cccctgtagc tcaaccatgg aatgctttac
     5461 cgcacaaagc tgaaggagtc ataccaaact ctgcttatgc cttgccacag aacagcaagg
     5521 cttttcaacc accttacgct gtccactatt cagcccttaa aactgctttt tccaattatc
     5581 ttcagcctca gactcctgat accgtattgg gggaggctcc agctcctgct gcaggttctt
     5641 ctggtttatt gccaccaaac acacccggtt ttaaaagtaa tgctgctcgg tttaaagagg
     5701 agccgcctat attacctccg gatgattcca gagttaagag aaatatggag gattatcttg
     5761 ggctttattt gtttttcaaa agatttgaca tcgtcgaaga tttttcagat caccactatg
     5821 cttctaaggg aacaacttca aagcagcatt caaaggattg ggcgaaaagg atccaagacg
     5881 agtggagaat tcttgagaaa gatttaccag agatgatatt tgtcagagct tatgaatcta
     5941 ggatggatct tttaagggct gtaattatcg gagcccaagg aactccctac catgatggac
     6001 tcttcttttt tgatatcttc ttcccggata catacccttc tacgccaccg attgttcatt
     6061 accattctgg tgggctaaga atcaacccaa atctgtacaa ttgtgggaaa gtgtgtctga
     6121 gtctactcgg cacttggagt ggtaaccaga gggagaaatg gatccccaac acttcgacga
     6181 tgctacaagt tcttgtctcg atccaaggtc taatcttaaa tcaaaaacct tacttcaacg
     6241 agcccggcta cgagaggtca gcaggttctg cacatggtga gagtacctct aaagcttaca
     6301 gcgaaaacac attcatactg tctttaaaga ctatggttta caccatgagg aggccaccca
     6361 agtattttga ggactttgcg tatggacatt tcttcagctg tgctcacgac gtgttgaagg
     6421 cgtgtaatgc ttacagaaac ggagctacac cgggatatct ggtgaagggg gctccagatg
     6481 tggaagagaa tagcgcgggc atgagctctc tgaagtttag gacagatgtg gctacctttg
     6541 tggagacagt gctgttgaaa gagtttattc ttctaggtgt ccttggactc gaaccggaag
     6601 aagaagaaaa aacacctgag actataatcg ttgcagagag tagcaaatgt accagatcaa
     6661 ggtccaagag agacagagtt tcttctagtt gagcttttac gcttttaagc cagccccgac
     6721 acccgccaac acccgctgac gcgccctgac gggcttgtct gctcccggca tccgcttaca
     6781 gacaagctgt gaccgggatg agatccggct gctaacaaag cccgaaagga agctgagttg
     6841 gctgctgcca ccgctgagca ataactagca taaccccttg gggcctctaa acgggtcttg
     6901 aggggttttt tgctgaaagg aggaactata tccggattgg cgaatgggnn nnnnnnnnnn
     6961 nnnnnnnnnn nnnnnnnnnn nnnnnnnnnn nnnnnnnnnn nnnnnnnnnn nnnnnnnnnn
     7021 nnnnnnnnnn nnnnnnnnnn nnnnnnnnnn nnnnnnnnnn nnnnnnnnnn nncnnnnnnn
     7081 nnnnnnnnnn nnnnnnnnnn nnnnnnnnnn nnnnnnnnnn nnnnnnnnnn nnnnnnnnnn
     7141 nnnnnnnnnn nnnnnnnnnn nnnnannnnn nnnnnnnnnn nnnnnnnnnn nnnnnnnnnn
     7201 nnnnnnnnnn nnnncctttg acgttggagt ccacgttctt tnnnnnnnnn nnnnnnnnnn
     7261 nnnnnnnnnn nnnnnnnnac cctatctcgg tctattcttt tgatttataa gggattttgc
     7321 cgatttcggc ctattggtta aaaaatgagc tgatttaaca aaaatttaac gcgaatttta
     7381 acaaaatatt aacgcttaca atttaggtgg cacttttcgg ggaaatgtgc gcggaacccc
     7441 tatttgttta tttttctaaa tacattcaaa tatgtatccg ctcatgaatt aattcttaga
     7501 aaaactcatc gagcatcaaa tgaaactgca atttattcat atcaggatta tcaataccat
     7561 atttttgaaa aagccgtttc tgtaatgaag gagaaaactc accgaggcag ttccatagga
     7621 tggcaagatc ctggtatcgg tctgcgattc cgactcgtcc aacatcaata caacctatta
     7681 atttcccctc gtcaaaaata aggttatcaa gtgagaaatc accatgagtg acgactgaat
     7741 ccggtgagaa tggcaaaagt ttatgcattt ctttccagac ttgttcaaca ggccagccat
     7801 tacgctcgtc atcaaaatca ctcgcatcaa ccaaaccgtt attcattcgt gattgcgcct
     7861 gagcgagtcg aaatacgcga tcgctgttaa aaggacaatt acaaacagga atcgaatgca
     7921 accggcgcag gaacactgcc agcgcatcaa caatattttc acctgaatca ggatattctt
     7981 ctaatacctg gaatgctgtt ttcccgggga tcgcagtggt gagtaaccat gcatcatcag
     8041 gagtacggat aaaatgcttg atggtcggaa gaggcataaa ttccgtcagc cagtttagtc
     8101 tgaccatctc atctgtaaca tcattggcaa cgctaccttt gccatgtttc agaaacaact
     8161 ctggcgcatc gggcttccca tacaatcgat agattgtcgc acctgattgc ccgacattat
     8221 cgcgagccca tttataccca tataaatcag catccatgtt ggaatttaat cgcggcctag
     8281 agcaagacgt ttcccgttga atatggctca taacacccct tgtattactg tttatgtaag
     8341 cagacagttt tattgttcat gaccaaaatc ccttaacgtg agttttcgtt ccactgagcg
     8401 tcagaccccg tagaaaagat caaaggatct tcttgagatc ctttttttct gcgcgtaatc
     8461 tgctgcttgc aaacaaaaaa accaccgcta ccagcggtgg tttgtttgcc ggatcaagag
     8521 ctaccaactc tttttccgaa ggtaactggc ttcagcagag cgcagatacc aaatactgtc
     8581 cttctagtgt agccgtagtt aggccaccac ttcaagaact ctgtagcacc gcctacatac
     8641 ctcgctctgc taatcctgtt accagtggct gctgccagtg gcgataagtc gtgtcttacc
     8701 gggttggact caagacgata gttaccggat aaggcgcagc ggtcgggctg aacggggggt
     8761 tcgtgcacac agcccagctt ggagcgaacg acctacaccg aactgagata cctacagcgt
     8821 gagctatgag aaagcgccac gcttcccgaa gggagaaagg cggacaggta tccggtaagc
     8881 ggcagggtcg gaacaggaga gcgcacgagg gagcttccag ggggaaacgc ctggtatctt
     8941 tatagtcctg tcgggtttcg ccacctctga cttgagcgtc gatttttgtg atgctcgtca
     9001 ggggggcgga gcctatggaa aaacgccagc aacgcggcct ttttacggtt cctggccttt
     9061 tgctggcctt ttgctcacat gttctttcct gcgttatccc ctgattctgt ggataaccgt
     9121 attaccgcct ttgagtgagc tgataccgct cgccgcagcc gaacgaccga gcgcagcgag
     9181 tcagtgagcg aggaagcgga agagcgcctg atgcggtatt ttctccttac gcatctgtgc
     9241 ggtatttcac accgcaatgg tgcactctca gtacaatctg ctctgatgcc gcatagttaa
     9301 gccagtatac actccgctat cgctacgtga ctgggtcatg gctgcgcccc gacacccgcc
     9361 aacacccgct gacgcgccct gacgggcttg tctgctcccg gcatccgctt acagacaagc
     9421 tgtgaccgac tccgggagct gcatgtgtca gaggttttca ccgtcatcac cgaaacgcgc
     9481 gaggcagctg cggtaaagct catcagcgtg gtcgtgaagc gattcacaga tgtctgcctg
     9541 ttcatccgcg tccagctcgt tgagtttctc cagaagcgtt aatgtctggc ttctgataaa
     9601 gcgggccatg ttaagggcgg ttttttcctg tttggtcact gatgcctccg tgtaaggggg
     9661 atttctgttc atgggggtaa tgataccgat gaaacgagag aggatgctca cgatacgggt
     9721 tactgatgat gaacatgccc ggttactgga acgttgtgag ggtaaacaac tggcggtatg
     9781 gatgcggcgg gaccagagaa aaatcactca gggtcaatgc cagcgcttcg ttaatacaga
     9841 tgtaggtgtt ccacagggta gccagcagca tcctgcgatg cagatccgga acataatggt
     9901 gcagggcgct gacttccgcg tttccagact ttacgaaaca cggaaaccca agaccattca
     9961 tgttgttgct caggtcgcag acgttttgca gcagcagtcg cttcacgttc gctcgcgtat
    10021 cggtgattca ttctgctaac cagtaaggca accccgccag cctagccggg tcctcaacga
    10081 caggagcacg atcatgcgca cccgtggggc cgccatgccg gcgataatgg cctgcttctc
    10141 gccgaaacgt ttggtggcgg gaccagtgac gaaggcttga gcgagggcgt gcaagattcc
    10201 gaataccgca agcgacaggc cgatcatcgt cgcgctccag cgaaagcggt cctcgccgaa
    10261 aatgacccag agcgctgccg gcacctgtcc tacgagttgc atgataaaga acacagtcat
    10321 aagtgcggcg acgatagtca tgccccgcgc ccaccggaag gagctgactg ggttgaaggc
    10381 tctcaagggc atcggtcgag atcccggtgc ctaatgagtg agctaactta cattaattgc
    10441 gttgcgctca ctgcccgctt tccagtcggg aaacctgtcg tgccagctgc attaatgaat
    10501 cggccaacgc gcggggagag gcggtttgcg tattgggcgc cagggtggtt tttcttttca
    10561 ccagtgacac gggcaacagc tgattgccct tcaccgcctg gccctgagag agttgcagca
    10621 agcggtccac gctggtttgc cccagcaggc gaaaatcctg tttgatggtg gttaacggcg
    10681 ggatataaca tgagctgtcc tcggtatcgt cgtatcccac taccgagata tccgcaccaa
    10741 cgcgcagccc ggactcggta atggcgcgca ttgcgcccag cgccatctga tcgttggcaa
    10801 ccagcatcgc agtgggaacg atgccctcat tcagcatttg catggtttgt tgaaaaccgg
    10861 acatggcact ccagtcgcct tcccgttccg ctatcggctg aatttgat
//
