Features (pLannotate 1.2.2; 25 found; start..end, strand, type, name):
     12..467     +  rep_origin     f1 ori (sequence partly withheld): f1 bacteriophage origin of replication; arrow indicates direction of (+) strand synthesis
    494..551     +  promoter       AmpR promoter (fragment): bla
    560..1375    -  CDS            KanR: aminoglycoside phosphotransferase; aph(3')-Ia; confers resistance to kanamycin in bacteria or G418 (Geneticin®) in eukaryotes
   1497..2085    +  rep_origin     ori: high-copy-number ColE1/pMB1/pBR322/pUC origin of replication
   2271..2413    -  misc_feature   bom: basis of mobility region from pBR322
   2515..2706    -  CDS            rop: Rop protein, which maintains plasmids at low copy number; rop
   2723..3103    +  CDS            YPB1_ECOLX: Protein predicted: Swiss-Prot protein existence level 4. From Escherichia coli.
   3175..3466    -  CDS            TcR (fragment): tetracycline efflux protein; tet; confers resistance to tetracycline
   3481..3502    -  protein_bind   CAP binding site: CAP binding activates transcription in the presence of cAMP. E. coli catabolite activator protein
   3515..4597    -  CDS            lacI: lac repressor; lacI; The lac repressor binds to the lac operator to inhibit transcription in E. coli. This inhibition can be relieved by adding lactose or isopropyl-β-D-thiogalactopyranoside (IPTG).
   4598..4675    -  promoter       lacI promoter: lacI
   4683..4962    -  CDS            TcR (fragment): tetracycline efflux protein; tet; confers resistance to tetracycline
   4984..5002    +  promoter       T7 promoter: promoter for bacteriophage T7 RNA polymerase
   5003..5027    +  protein_bind   lac operator: The lac repressor binds to the lac operator to inhibit transcription in E. coli. This inhibition can be relieved by adding lactose or isopropyl-β-D-thiogalactopyranoside (IPTG). lac repressor encoded by lacI
   5048..5065    +  RBS            RBS (fragment): efficient ribosome binding site from bacteriophage T7 gene 10 (Olins and Rangwala, 1989)
   5080..5098    +  CDS            9xHis (fragment): 9xHis affinity tag
   5105..5332    +  CDS            UBIQ_AVESA: Experimental evidence at protein level: Swiss-Prot protein existence level 1. Ubiquitin exists either covalently attached to another protein, or free (unanchored). When covalently bound, it is conjugated to target proteins via an isopeptide bond either as a monomer (monoubiquitin), a polymer linked via different Lys residues of the ubiquitin (polyubiquitin chains) or a linear polymer linked via the initiator Met of the ubiquitin (linear polyubiquitin chains). Polyubiquitin chains, when attached to a target protein, have different functions depending on the Lys residue of the ubiquitin that is
   5344..5361    +  RBS            RBS (fragment): efficient ribosome binding site from bacteriophage T7 gene 10 (Olins and Rangwala, 1989)
   5368..8607    +  CDS            UBA1: UBE11_ARATH - Also known as MOS5. Experimental evidence at protein level: Swiss-Prot protein existence level 1. Activates ubiquitin by first adenylating its C-terminal glycine residue with ATP, and thereafter linking this residue to the side chain of a cysteine residue in E1, yielding a ubiquitin-E1 thioester and free AMP. From Arabidopsis thaliana (Mouse-ear cress).
   8619..8636    +  RBS            RBS (fragment): efficient ribosome binding site from bacteriophage T7 gene 10 (Olins and Rangwala, 1989)
   8646..8734    +  CDS            3xHA (fragment): three tandem HA epitope tags
   8748..8836    +  CDS            3xHA (fragment): three tandem HA epitope tags
   8838..10664   +  CDS            UBC25: UBC25_ARATH - Experimental evidence at transcript level: Swiss-Prot protein existence level 2. Accepts the ubiquitin from the E1 complex and catalyzes its covalent attachment to other proteins. From Arabidopsis thaliana (Mouse-ear cress).
  10783..10832   +  CDS            SET1 (fragment): solubility-enhancement tag derived from T7 phage gene 10B
  10840..10887   +  terminator     T7 terminator: transcription terminator for bacteriophage T7 RNA polymerase
>Addgene plasmid #104745 | pUG-316 | depositor full sequence | sequence record 198573 | Full Sequence
TGGCGAATGGG
[124 nt withheld, positions 12-135]
C
[91 nt withheld, positions 137-227]
A
[49 nt withheld, positions 229-277]
CCTTTGACGTTGGAGTCCACGTTCTTT
[37 nt withheld, positions 305-341]
ACCCTATCTCGGTCTATTCTTTTGATTTATAAGGGATTTTGCCGATTTCGGCCTATTGGTTAAAAAATGA
GCTGATTTAACAAAAATTTAACGCGAATTTTAACAAAATATTAACGTTTACAATTTCAGGTGGCACTTTT
CGGGGAAATGTGCGCGGAACCCCTATTTGTTTATTTTTCTAAATACATTCAAATATGTATCCGCTCATGA
ATTAATTCTTAGAAAAACTCATCGAGCATCAAATGAAACTGCAATTTATTCATATCAGGATTATCAATAC
CATATTTTTGAAAAAGCCGTTTCTGTAATGAAGGAGAAAACTCACCGAGGCAGTTCCATAGGATGGCAAG
ATCCTGGTATCGGTCTGCGATTCCGACTCGTCCAACATCAATACAACCTATTAATTTCCCCTCGTCAAAA
ATAAGGTTATCAAGTGAGAAATCACCATGAGTGACGACTGAATCCGGTGAGAATGGCAAAAGTTTATGCA
TTTCTTTCCAGACTTGTTCAACAGGCCAGCCATTACGCTCGTCATCAAAATCACTCGCATCAACCAAACC
GTTATTCATTCGTGATTGCGCCTGAGCGAGTCGAAATACGCGATCGCTGTTAAAAGGACAATTACAAACA
GGAATCGAATGCAACCGGCGCAGGAACACTGCCAGCGCATCAACAATATTTTCACCTGAATCAGGATATT
CTTCTAATACCTGGAATGCTGTTTTCCCGGGGATCGCAGTGGTGAGTAACCATGCATCATCAGGAGTACG
GATAAAATGCTTGATGGTCGGAAGAGGCATAAATTCCGTCAGCCAGTTTAGTCTGACCATCTCATCTGTA
ACATCATTGGCAACGCTACCTTTGCCATGTTTCAGAAACAACTCTGGCGCATCGGGCTTCCCATACAATC
GATAGATTGTCGCACCTGATTGCCCGACATTATCGCGAGCCCATTTATACCCATATAAATCAGCATCCAT
GTTGGAATTTAATCGCGGCCTAGAGCAAGACGTTTCCCGTTGAATATGGCTCATAACACCCCTTGTATTA
CTGTTTATGTAAGCAGACAGTTTTATTGTTCATGACCAAAATCCCTTAACGTGAGTTTTCGTTCCACTGA
GCGTCAGACCCCGTAGAAAAGATCAAAGGATCTTCTTGAGATCCTTTTTTTCTGCGCGTAATCTGCTGCT
TGCAAACAAAAAAACCACCGCTACCAGCGGTGGTTTGTTTGCCGGATCAAGAGCTACCAACTCTTTTTCC
GAAGGTAACTGGCTTCAGCAGAGCGCAGATACCAAATACTGTCCTTCTAGTGTAGCCGTAGTTAGGCCAC
CACTTCAAGAACTCTGTAGCACCGCCTACATACCTCGCTCTGCTAATCCTGTTACCAGTGGCTGCTGCCA
GTGGCGATAAGTCGTGTCTTACCGGGTTGGACTCAAGACGATAGTTACCGGATAAGGCGCAGCGGTCGGG
CTGAACGGGGGGTTCGTGCACACAGCCCAGCTTGGAGCGAACGACCTACACCGAACTGAGATACCTACAG
CGTGAGCTATGAGAAAGCGCCACGCTTCCCGAAGGGAGAAAGGCGGACAGGTATCCGGTAAGCGGCAGGG
TCGGAACAGGAGAGCGCACGAGGGAGCTTCCAGGGGGAAACGCCTGGTATCTTTATAGTCCTGTCGGGTT
TCGCCACCTCTGACTTGAGCGTCGATTTTTGTGATGCTCGTCAGGGGGGCGGAGCCTATGGAAAAACGCC
AGCAACGCGGCCTTTTTACGGTTCCTGGCCTTTTGCTGGCCTTTTGCTCACATGTTCTTTCCTGCGTTAT
CCCCTGATTCTGTGGATAACCGTATTACCGCCTTTGAGTGAGCTGATACCGCTCGCCGCAGCCGAACGAC
CGAGCGCAGCGAGTCAGTGAGCGAGGAAGCGGAAGAGCGCCTGATGCGGTATTTTCTCCTTACGCATCTG
TGCGGTATTTCACACCGCATATATGGTGCACTCTCAGTACAATCTGCTCTGATGCCGCATAGTTAAGCCA
GTATACACTCCGCTATCGCTACGTGACTGGGTCATGGCTGCGCCCCGACACCCGCCAACACCCGCTGACG
CGCCCTGACGGGCTTGTCTGCTCCCGGCATCCGCTTACAGACAAGCTGTGACCGACTCCGGGAGCTGCAT
GTGTCAGAGGTTTTCACCGTCATCACCGAAACGCGCGAGGCAGCTGCGGTAAAGCTCATCAGCGTGGTCG
TGAAGCGATTCACAGATGTCTGCCTGTTCATCCGCGTCCAGCTCGTTGAGTTTCTCCAGAAGCGTTAATG
TCTGGCTTCTGATAAAGCGGGCCATGTTAAGGGCGGTTTTTTCCTGTTTGGTCACTGATGCCTCCGTGTA
AGGGGGATTTCTGTTCATGGGGGTAATGATACCGATGAAACGAGAGAGGATGCTCACGATACGGGTTACT
GATGATGAACATGCCCGGTTACTGGAACGTTGTGAGGGTAAACAACTGGCGGTATGGATGCGGCGGGACC
AGAGAAAAATCACTCAGGGTCAATGCCAGCGCTTCGTTAATACAGATGTAGGTGTTCCACAGGGTAGCCA
GCAGCATCCTGCGATGCAGATCCGGAACATAATGGTGCAGGGCGCTGACTTCCGCGTTTCCAGACTTTAC
GAAACACGGAAACCCAAGACCATTCATGTTGTTGCTCAGGTCGCAGACGTTTTGCAGCAGCAGTCGCTTC
ACGTTCGCTCGCGTATCGGTGATTCATTCTGCTAACCAGTAAGGCAACCCCGCCAGCCTAGCCGGGTCCT
CAACGACAGGAGCACGATCATGCGCACCCGTGGGGCCGCCATGCCGGCGATAATGGCCTGCTTCTCGCCG
AAACGTTTGGTGGCGGGACCAGTGACGAAGGCTTGAGCGAGGGCGTGCAAGATTCCGAATACCGCAAGCG
ACAGGCCGATCATCGTCGCGCTCCAGCGAAAGCGGTCCTCGCCGAAAATGACCCAGAGCGCTGCCGGCAC
CTGTCCTACGAGTTGCATGATAAAGAACACAGTCATAAGTGCGGCGACGATAGTCATGCCCCGCGCCCAC
CGGAAGGAGCTGACTGGGTTGAAGGCTCTCAAGGGCATCGGTCGAGATCCCGGTGCCTAATGAGTGAGCT
AACTTACATTAATTGCGTTGCGCTCACTGCCCGCTTTCCAGTCGGGAAACCTGTCGTGCCAGCTGCATTA
ATGAATCGGCCAACGCGCGGGGAGAGGCGGTTTGCGTATTGGGCGCCAGGGTGGTTTTTCTTTTCACCAG
TGACACGGGCAACAGCTGATTGCCCTTCACCGCCTGGCCCTGAGAGAGTTGCAGCAAGCGGTCCACGCTG
GTTTGCCCCAGCAGGCGAAAATCCTGTTTGATGGTGGTTAACGGCGGGATATAACATGAGCTGTCCTCGG
TATCGTCGTATCCCACTACCGAGATATCCGCACCAACGCGCAGCCCGGACTCGGTAATGGCGCGCATTGC
GCCCAGCGCCATCTGATCGTTGGCAACCAGCATCGCAGTGGGAACGATGCCCTCATTCAGCATTTGCATG
GTTTGTTGAAAACCGGACATGGCACTCCAGTCGCCTTCCCGTTCCGCTATCGGCTGAATTTGATTGCGAG
TGAGATATTTATGCCAGCCAGCCAGACGCAGACGCGCCGAGACAGAACTTAATGGGCCCGCTAACAGCGC
GATTTGCTGGTGACCCAATGCGACCAGATGCTCCACGCCCAGTCGCGTACCGTCCTCATGGGAGAAAATA
ATACTGTTGATGGGTGTCTGGTCAGAGACATCAAGAAATAACGCCGGAACATTAGTGCAGGCAGCTTCCA
CAGCAATGGCATCCTGGTCATCCAGCGGATAGTTAATGATCAGCCCACTGACGCGTTGCGCGAGAAGATT
GTGCACCGCCGCTTTACAGGCTTCGACGCCGCTTCGTTCTACCATCGACACCACCACGCTGGCACCCAGT
TGATCGGCGCGAGATTTAATCGCCGCGACAATTTGCGACGGCGCGTGCAGGGCCAGACTGGAGGTGGCAA
CGCCAATCAGCAACGACTGTTTGCCCGCCAGTTGTTGTGCCACGCGGTTGGGAATGTAATTCAGCTCCGC
CATCGCCGCTTCCACTTTTTCCCGCGTTTTCGCAGAAACGTGGCTGGCCTGGTTCACCACGCGGGAAACG
GTCTGATAAGAGACACCGGCATACTCTGCGACATCGTATAACGTTACTGGTTTCACATTCACCACCCTGA
ATTGACTCTCTTCCGGGCGCTATCATGCCATACCGCGAAAGGTTTTGCGCCATTCGATGGTGTCCGGGAT
CTCGACGCTCTCCCTTATGCGACTCCTGCATTAGGAAGCAGCCCAGTAGTAGGTTGAGGCCGTTGAGCAC
CGCCGCCGCAAGGAATGGTGCATGCAAGGAGATGGCGCCCAACAGTCCCCCGGCCACGGGGCCTGCCACC
ATACCCACGCCGAAACAAGCGCTCATGAGCCCGAAGTGGCGAGCCCGATCTTCCCCATCGGTGATGTCGG
CGATATAGGCGCCAGCAACCGCACCTGTGGCGCCGGTGATGCCGGCCACGATGCGTCCGGCGTAGAGGAT
CGAGATCTCGATCCCGCGAAATTAATACGACTCACTATAGGGGAATTGTGAGCGGATAACAATTCCCCTC
TAGAAATAATTTTGCCTTAACTTTAAGAAGGAGATATACCATGGGCAGCCACCACCACCACCACCACAGC
GGAATGCAGATCTTTGTTAAGACTCTCACCGGAAAGACAATCACCCTGGAGGTGGAAAGCTCCGACACCA
TCGACAACGTTAAGGCCAAGATCCAGGATAAGGAGGGCATTCCTCCGGATCAGCAGAGGCTTATTTTCGC
CGGCAAGCAGCTAGAGGATGGCCGTACGTTGGCTGATTACAATATCCAGAAGGAATCCACCCTCCACTTG
GTCCTCAGGCTCCGTGGTGGTTAAGCTTGCAATTAACTTTAAGAAGGAGATATACAATGCTTCACAAGCG
AGCTAGTGAAGCTAACGATAAGAACGATAATACCATCATCGGTTCCGATTTAGCATCATCTAAGAAACGC
CGTATCGATTTCACTGAATCTTCGTCTGATAAGTCATCTTCGATTTTAGCTTCTGGTAGTAGCAGGGGTT
TTCACGGCGATAGCGTCGTTCAGCAAATCGACATGGCTTTTGGTAATTCGAACCGTCAGGAGATTGATGA
AGATCTGCACAGTCGCCAGCTCGCCGTCTATGGTCGTGAGACTATGAGGCGTCTCTTTGCTTCCAATGTT
CTCATCTCGGGGATGCACGGTCTTGGTGCCGAGATTGCCAAGAATCTTATACTTGCTGGTGTGAAGTCTG
TGACCTTGCATGATGAAAGAGTTGTAGAGCTATGGGACTTATCAAGCAACTTTGTTTTCTCGGAGGATGA
TGTTGGCAAGAATAGAGCAGATGCTTCTGTTCAGAAGTTACAGGATCTTAACAATGCTGTGGTTGTCTCT
AGCTTGACCAAAAGCTTAAACAAAGAGGATCTTTCTGGCTTCCAGGTTGTTGTATTCTCTGACATAAGCA
TGGAAAGAGCAATCGAATTTGATGACTATTGTCACAGCCATCAGCCTCCTATCGCTTTTGTCAAGGCTGA
TGTCAGGGGTCTTTTCGGCTCTGTCTTTTGTGATTTTGGGCCTGAATTTGCGGTTCTTGATGTTGATGGA
GAGGAACCCCATACAGGCATCATTGCGTCTATCTCTAATGAGAACCAGGCATTTATTTCCTGTGTCGACG
ATGAGAGGCTTGAGTTTGAAGATGGTGACCTAGTTGTTTTCTCAGAAGTTGAGGGTATGACAGAATTGAA
TGATGGGAAACCAAGGAAGATAAAAAGTACACGGCCATATTCATTCACCCTTGATGAGGACACTACTAAC
TATGGAACATATGTGAAGGGTGGTATTGTCACTCAAGTGAAACAGCCAAAGTTACTGAATTTCAAGCCAT
TGAGGGAAGCGCTTAAGGATCCAGGGGATTTTCTATTTAGTGATTTCTCTAAGTTTGATCGGCCTCCACT
CCTTCACTTAGCATTCCAGGCACTTGATCATTTTAAAGCTGAAGCTGGCAGATTTCCTGTTGCTGGCTCA
GAAGAGGACGCTCAGAAGCTTATATCGATTGCCACAGCCATCAATACCGGGCAGGGTGATTTAAAGGTGG
AGAATGTTGATCAGAAGCTTCTAAGACACTTTTCCTTTGGAGCCAAGGCTGTCCTGAATCCTATGGCTGC
AATGTTTGGCGGTATTGTTGGACAGGAGGTTGTTAAAGCTTGCTCTGGAAAATTTCATCCTCTCTTCCAG
TTTTTCTACTTTGATTCAGTGGAGTCACTCCCCTCTGAACCTGTGGACTCGAGTGACTTTGCACCAAGAA
ACAGCCGGTATGATGCCCAAATATCTGTATTTGGGGCCAAGTTCCAGAAGAAACTTGAAGATGCTAAAGT
TTTCACAGTAGGGTCTGGTGCTCTTGGCTGTGAGTTCTTGAAAAATTTGGCTCTGATGGGGGTTTCTTGT
GGAAGCCAAGGGAAGCTGACAGTGACAGATGATGATATCATTGAGAAGAGTAACCTCAGTCGTCAATTTC
TGTTCCGTGACTGGAACATTGGACAGGCTAAATCCACAGTTGCTGCTTCGGCTGCTGCTGTTATAAATCC
TCGCTTCAACATTGAGGCCCTGCAAAACCGTGTTGGCGCGGAGACTGAGAATGTATTTGACGATGCCTTC
TGGGAGAACTTAACTGTTGTCGTCAATGCACTGGATAATGTTAATGCGAGGCTCTATGTTGATTCGAGGT
GCTTGTATTTCCAGAAGCCTCTCCTTGAGTCTGGAACTCTTGGTACAAAGTGCAACACACAGTCGGTTAT
CCCACATCTAACTGAAAATTACGGTGCCTCAAGGGACCCACCAGAGAAACAGGCCCCCATGTGTACAGTG
CATTCCTTCCCGCATAACATTGATCACTGTTTAACTTGGGCTCGCTCTGAGTTTGAGGGTCTGCTGGAGA
AAACTCCCGCTGAAGTGAATGCATATCTTTCTAGCCCAGTTGAGTACACTAACTCAATGATGAGTGCTGG
TGATGCTCAGGCGAGGGACACATTGGAGAGGATTGTTGAGTGCCTTGAAAAGGAGAAGTGTGAAACCTTC
CAAGACTGCTTAACCTGGGCACGACTGAGGTTTGAGGATTACTTTGTGAACCGTGTCAAGCAATTGATAT
ACACATTTCCTGAAGATGCTGCGACTAGTACCGGAGCTCCATTCTGGTCTGCTCCAAAAAGATTCCCTCG
TCCACTCCAGTACTCGTCGTCCGACCCAAGTCTCCTTAACTTTATCACAGCGACTGCTATTTTACGAGCA
GAGACATTTGGGATCCCGATACCTGAGTGGACTAAGAACCCAAAGGAAGCAGCAGAAGCTGTTGACAGAG
TGATAGTCCCAGACTTTGAGCCAAGGCAAGATGCAAAGATTGTGACTGATGAGAAAGCTACCACTTTAAC
CACTGCTTCGGTGGACGACGCTGCAGTCATCGACGATCTCATTGCTAAGATCGACCAGTGTAGGCATAAC
TTGTCGCCAGACTTCAGGATGAAACCTATTCAGTTCGAAAAGGATGATGATACAAACTATCACATGGATG
TGATAGCAGGACTAGCCAACATGAGGGCGAGAAATTACAGCATCCCTGAAGTGGACAAGCTGAAAGCAAA
GTTCATAGCAGGGAGAATCATCCCAGCCATTGCGACTTCAACAGCCATGGCTACTGGGCTGGTCTGCCTC
GAGCTGTACAAGGTCCTTGATGGAGGACATAAAGTGGAAGCTTACAGAAACACATTTGCCAACCTGGCAC
TTCCACTATTCTCCATGGCTGAACCACTTCCACCAAAGGTGGTGAAGCACCGTGACATGGCTTGGACAGT
TTGGGACAGATGGGTTCTCAAGGGAAACCCAACTCTTCGTGAGGTGTTGCAGTGGCTGGAGGACAAAGGG
CTTAGCGCATACAGCATCTCTTGTGGAAGCTGTCTACTGTTCAACAGTATGTTCACAAGGCACAAGGAGA
GGATGGACAAGAAGGTTGTGGATCTCGCTCGGGATGTTGCGAAAGTCGAGTTACCGCCTTATCGCAACCA
TCTTGATGTAGTGGTGGCTTGTGAGGATGAAGATGACAATGACGTCGATATTCCTCTCGTCTCTATCTAC
TTCAGGTGAGCTTACTATTAACTTTAAGAAGGAGATATACCATGTACCCATACGATGTTCCTGACTATGC
GGGCTATCCCTATGACGTCCCGGACTATGCAGGATTGTATCCATATGACGTTCCAGATTACGCCACTAGA
GCTGCTTACCCATACGATGTTCCTGACTATGCGGGCTATCCCTATGACGTCCCGGACTATGCAGGATTGT
ATCCATATGACGTTCCAGATTACGCAATGGAGCCCAACGTAGTGGAGATCGCTACTCCTCCTGCCGCTTC
TTGCTCGAGAATTCGAACGCCAACAAAGGCTGAAACTCCAGAAGTGATTGATGTGGAGGAATATGATTTG
CAAAACGGTGGTGTTCCTAATGGCAACAATGTTGATTATAAGAACAAAGGGAAGGCTATAGACTTTGATT
CCATGTCTTACGGTGACTATGGTGAAGAAGATGAGTATGCTGTGGGATCTCCTGGTGATGATTATGGTTA
TCCTGAATCATCTCCACTATCAAATAGTTTGTTAGACCCAGAGTCTTTGATCTATGAGGACGACGAAAAC
TATTCCGAACAATATGACTTTGAAATGGAGGCGGAGCCTGATAATTACTCCATGTATCAAGACCTTTTCG
ATGGTAAGGATATCCCAACTGGTGTGGAGGTTTCAATGGATTGGTTTCCAAATTCAGCTGACAAGGAATC
AGCGAGTAGTAGCAAATCGTCTCATGCTAATAACGGGAATAACAGTTCCAAGAAAGCAACAAAAGCAAGT
GGAATCCATTCTCAATTTTCTTCAGATATGGAAACCCCTGTAGCTCAACCATGGAATGCTTTACCGCACA
AAGCTGAAGGAGTCATACCAAACTCTGCTTATGCCTTGCCACAGAACAGCAAGGCTTTTCAACCACCTTA
CGCTGTCCACTATTCAGCCCTTAAAACTGCTTTTTCCAATTATCTTCAGCCTCAGACTCCTGATACCGTA
TTGGGGGAGGCTCCAGCTCCTGCTGCAGGTTCTTCTGGTTTATTGCCACCAAACACACCCGGTTTTAAAA
GTAATGCTGCTCGGTTTAAAGAGGAGCCGCCTATATTACCTCCGGATGATTCCAGAGTTAAGAGAAATAT
GGAGGATTATCTTGGGCTTTATTTGTTTTTCAAAAGATTTGACATCGTCGAAGATTTTTCAGATCACCAC
TATGCTTCTAAGGGAACAACTTCAAAGCAGCATTCAAAGGATTGGGCGAAAAGGATCCAAGACGAGTGGA
GAATTCTTGAGAAAGATTTACCAGAGATGATATTTGTCAGAGCTTATGAATCTAGGATGGATCTTTTAAG
GGCTGTAATTATCGGAGCCCAAGGAACTCCCTACCATGATGGACTCTTCTTTTTTGATATCTTCTTCCCG
GATACATACCCTTCTACGCCACCGATTGTTCATTACCATTCTGGTGGGCTAAGAATCAACCCAAATCTGT
ACAATTGTGGGAAAGTGTGTCTGAGTCTACTCGGCACTTGGAGTGGTAACCAGAGGGAGAAATGGATCCC
CAACACTTCGACGATGCTACAAGTTCTTGTCTCGATCCAAGGTCTAATCTTAAATCAAAAACCTTACTTC
AACGAGCCCGGCTACGAGAGGTCAGCAGGTTCTGCACATGGTGAGAGTACCTCTAAAGCTTACAGCGAAA
ACACATTCATACTGTCTTTAAAGACTATGGTTTACACCATGAGGAGGCCACCCAAGTATTTTGAGGACTT
TGCGTATGGACATTTCTTCAGCTGTGCTCACGACGTGTTGAAGGCGTGTAATGCTTACAGAAACGGAGCT
ACACCGGGATATCTGGTGAAGGGGGCTCCAGATGTGGAAGAGAATAGCGCGGGCATGAGCTCTCTGAAGT
TTAGGACAGATGTGGCTACCTTTGTGGAGACAGTGCTGTTGAAAGAGTTTATTCTTCTAGGTGTCCTTGG
ACTCGAACCGGAAGAAGAAGAAAAAACACCTGAGACTATAATCGTTGCAGAGAGTAGCAAATGTACCAGA
TCAAGGTCCAAGAGAGACAGAGTTTCTTCTAGTTGAGCTTTTACGCTTTTAAGCCAGCCCCGACACCCGC
CAACACCCGCTGACGCGCCCTGACGGGCTTGTCTGCTCCCGGCATCCGCTTACAGACAAGCTGTGACCGG
GATGAGATCCGGCTGCTAACAAAGCCCGAAAGGAAGCTGAGTTGGCTGCTGCCACCGCTGAGCAATAACT
AGCATAACCCCTTGGGGCCTCTAAACGGGTCTTGAGGGGTTTTTTGCTGAAAGGAGGAACTATATCCGGA
T
